>Addgene plasmid #83479 | pPHAGE_DLD-S456A-C-TAP | addgene full sequence | sequence record 474966 | Addgene Long Read Sequencing Result
TGGAAGGGCTAATTCACTCCCAAAGAAGACAAGATATCCTTGATCTGTGGATCTACCACACACAAGGCTA
CTTCCCTGATTAGCAGAACTACACACCAGGGCCAGGGGTCAGATATCCACTGACCTTTGGATGGTGCTAC
AAGCTAGTACCAGTTGAGCCAGATAAGGTAGAAGAGGCCAATAAAGGAGAGAACACCAGCTTGTTACACC
CTGTGAGCCTGCATGGGATGGATGACCCGGAGAGAGAAGTGTTAGAGTGGAGGTTTGACAGCCGCCTAGC
ATTTCATCACGTGGCCCGAGAGCTGCATCCGGAGTACTTCAAGAACTGCTGATATCGAGCTTGCTACAAG
GGACTTTCCGCTGGGGACTTTCCAGGGAGGCGTGGCCTGGGCGGGACTGGGGAGTGGCGAGCCCTCAGAT
CCTGCATATAAGCAGCTGCTTTTTGCCTGTACTGGGTCTCTCTGGTTAGACCAGATCTGAGCCTGGGAGC
TCTCTGGCTAACTAGGGAACCCACTGCTTAAGCCTCAATAAAGCTTGCCTTGAGTGCTTCAAGTAGTGTG
TGCCCGTCTGTTGTGTGACTCTGGTAACTAGAGATCCCTCAGACCCTTTTAGTCAGTGTGGAAAATCTCT
AGCAGTGGCGCCCGAACAGGGACTTGAAAGCGAAAGGGAAACCAGAGGAGCTCTCTCGACGCAGGACTCG
GCTTGCTGAAGCGCGCACGGCAAGAGGCGAGGGGCGGCGACTGGTGAGTACGCCAAAAATTTTGACTAGC
GGAGGCTAGAAGGAGAGAGATGGGTGCGAGAGCGTCAGTATTAAGCGGGGGAGAATTAGATCGCGATGGG
AAAAAATTCGGTTAAGGCCAGGGGGAAAGAAAAAATATAAATTAAAACATATAGTATGGGCAAGCAGGGA
GCTAGAACGATTCGCAGTTAATCCTGGCCTGTTAGAAACATCAGAAGGCTGTAGACAAATACTGGGACAG
CTACAACCATCCCTTCAGACAGGATCAGAAGAACTTAGATCATTATATAATACAGTAGCAACCCTCTATT
GTGTGCATCAAAGGATAGAGATAAAAGACACCAAGGAAGCTTTAGACAAGATAGAGGAAGAGCAAAACAA
AAGTAAGACCACCGCACAGCAAGCGGCCGGCCGCTGATCTTCAGACCTGGAGGAGGAGATATGAGGGACA
ATTGGAGAAGTGAATTATATAAATATAAAGTAGTAAAAATTGAACCATTAGGAGTAGCACCCACCAAGGC
AAAGAGAAGAGTGGTGCAGAGAGAAAAAAGAGCAGTGGGAATAGGAGCTTTGTTCCTTGGGTTCTTGGGA
GCAGCAGGAAGCACTATGGGCGCAGCGTCAATGACGCTGACGGTACAGGCCAGACAATTATTGTCTGGTA
TAGTGCAGCAGCAGAACAATTTGCTGAGGGCTATTGAGGCGCAACAGCATCTGTTGCAACTCACAGTCTG
GGGCATCAAGCAGCTCCAGGCAAGAATCCTGGCTGTGGAAAGATACCTAAAGGATCAACAGCTCCTGGGG
ATTTGGGGTTGCTCTGGAAAACTCATTTGCACCACTGCTGTGCCTTGGAATGCTAGTTGGAGTAATAAAT
CTCTGGAACAGATTTGGAATCACACGACCTGGATGGAGTGGGACAGAGAAATTAACAATTACACAAGCTT
AATACACTCCTTAATTGAAGAATCGCAAAACCAGCAAGAAAAGAATGAACAAGAATTATTGGAATTAGAT
AAATGGGCAAGTTTGTGGAATTGGTTTAACATAACAAATTGGCTGTGGTATATAAAATTATTCATAATGA
TAGTAGGAGGCTTGGTAGGTTTAAGAATAGTTTTTGCTGTACTTTCTATAGTGAATAGAGTTAGGCAGGG
ATATTCACCATTATCGTTTCAGACCCACCTCCCAACCCCGAGGGGACCCGACAGGCCCGAAGGAATAGAA
GAAGAAGGTGGAGAGAGAGACAGAGACAGATCCATTCGATTAGTGAACGGATCTCGACGGTATCGCCGAA
TTAATTCACAAATGGCAGTATTCATCCACAATTTTAAAAGAAAAGGGGGGATTGGGGGGTACAGTGCAGG
GGAAAGAATAGTAGACATAATAGCAACAGACATACAAACTAAAGAATTACAAAAACAAATTACAAAAATT
CAAAATTTTCGGGTTTATTACAGGGACAGCAGAGATCCAGTTTGGACTAGTGGAGTTCCGCGTTACATAA
CTTACGGTAAATGGCCCGCCTGGCTGACCGCCCAACGACCCCCGCCCATTGACGTCAATAATGACGTATG
TTCCCATAGTAACGCCAATAGGGACTTTCCATTGACGTCAATGGGTGGAGTATTTACGGTAAACTGCCCA
CTTGGCAGTACATCAAGTGTATCATATGCCAAGTACGCCCCCTATTGACGTCAATGACGGTAAATGGCCC
GCCTGGCATTATGCCCAGTACATGACCTTATGGGACTTTCCTACTTGGCAGTACATCTACGTATTAGTCA
TCGCTATTACCATGGTGATGCGGTTTTGGCAGTACATCAATGGGCGTGGATAGCGGTTTGACTCACGGGG
ATTTCCAAGTCTCCACCCCATTGACGTCAATGGGAGTTTGTTTTGGCACCAAAATCAACGGGACTTTCCA
AAATGTCGTAACAACTCCGCCCCATTGACGCAAATGGGCGGTAGGCGTGTACGGTGGGAGGTCTATATAA
GCAGAGCTCGTTTAGTGAACCGTCAGATCGCCTGGAGACGCCATCCACGCTGTTTTGACCTCCATAGAAG
ACACCGGCGGCCGCAGATCTCTCGAGGTTGATCTAATACGACTCACTATAGGGAGACCCAAGCTGGCTAG
TTAAGCTATCAACAAGTTTGTACAAAAAAGTTGGCATGCAGAGCTGGAGTCGTGTGTACTGCTCCTTGGC
CAAGAGAGGCCATTTCAATCGAATATCTCATGGCCTACAGGGACTTTCTGCAGTGCCTCTGAGAACTTAC
GCAGATCAGCCGATTGATGCTGATGTAACAGTTATAGGTTCTGGTCCTGGAGGATATGTTGCTGCTATTA
AAGCTGCCCAGTTAGGCTTCAAGACAGTCTGCATTGAGAAAAATGAAACACTTGGTGGAACATGCTTGAA
TGTTGGTTGTATTCCTTCTAAGGCTTTATTGAACAACTCTCATTATTACCATATGGCCCATGGAAAAGAT
TTTGCATCTAGAGGAATTGAAATGTCCGAAGTTCGCTTGAATTTAGACAAGATGATGGAGCAGAAGAGTA
CTGCAGTAAAAGCTTTAACAGGTGGAATTGCCCACTTATTCAAACAGAATAAGGTTGTTCATGTCAATGG
ATATGGAAAGATAACTGGCAAAAATCAAGTCACTGCTACGAAAGCTGATGGCGGCACTCAGGTTATTGAT
ACAAAGAACATTCTTATAGCCACGGGTTCAGAAGTTACTCCTTTTCCTGGAATCACGATAGATGAAGATA
CAATAGTGTCATCTACAGGTGCTTTATCTTTAAAAAAAGTTCCAGAAAAGATGGTTGTTATTGGTGCAGG
AGTAATAGGTGTAGAATTGGGTTCAGTTTGGCAAAGACTTGGTGCAGATGTGACAGCAGTTGAATTTTTA
GGTCATGTAGGTGGAGTTGGAATTGATATGGAGATATCTAAAAACTTTCAACGCATCCTTCAAAAACAGG
GGTTTAAATTTAAATTGAATACAAAGGTTACTGGTGCTACCAAGAAGTCAGATGGAAAAATTGATGTTTC
TATTGAAGCTGCTTCTGGTGGTAAAGCTGAAGTTATCACTTGTGATGTACTCTTGGTTTGCATTGGCCGA
CGACCCTTTACTAAGAATTTGGGACTAGAAGAGCTGGGAATTGAACTAGATCCCAGAGGTAGAATTCCAG
TCAATACCAGATTTCAAACTAAAATTCCAAATATCTATGCCATTGGTGATGTAGTTGCTGGTCCAATGCT
GGCTCACAAAGCAGAGGATGAAGGCATTATCTGTGTTGAAGGAATGGCTGGTGGTGCTGTGCACATTGAC
TACAATTGTGTGCCATCAGTGATTTACACACACCCTGAAGTTGCTTGGGTTGGCAAATCAGAAGAGCAGT
TGAAAGAAGAGGGTATTGAGTACAAAGTTGGGAAATTCCCATTTGCTGCTAACAGCAGAGCTAAGACAAA
TGCTGACACAGATGGCATGGTGAAGATCCTTGGGCAGAAATCGACAGACAGAGTACTGGGAGCACATATT
CTTGGACCAGGTGCTGGAGAAATGGTAAATGAAGCTGCTCTTGCTTTGGAATATGGAGCATCCTGTGAAG
ATATAGCTAGAGTCTGTCATGCACATCCGACCTTAGCTGAAGCTTTTAGAGAAGCAAATCTTGCTGCGTC
ATTTGGCAAATCAATCAACTTTTGCCCAACTTTCTTGTACAAAGTGGTTGATCTAGAGGGCCCGCGGTTC
GAACTCGAGGACTACAAGGACGACGATGACAAGTCGGCCGCTGGAGGATACCCCTACGACGTGCCCGACT
ACGCCTAGAATTCCGCCCCCCCCCCCTAACGTTACTGGCCGAAGCCGCTTGGAATAAGGCCGGTGTGCGT
TTGTCTATATGTTATTTTCCACCATATTGCCGTCTTTTGGCAATGTGAGGGCCCGGAAACCTGGCCCTGT
CTTCTTGACGAGCATTCCTAGGGGTCTTTCCCCTCTCGCCAAAGGAATGCAAGGTCTGTTGAATGTCGTG
AAGGAAGCAGTTCCTCTGGAAGCTTCTTGAAGACAAACAACGTCTGTAGCGACCCTTTGCAGGCAGCGGA
ACCCCCCACCTGGCGACAGGTGCCTCTGCGGCCAAAAGCCACGTGTATAAGATACACCTGCAAAGGCGGC
ACAACCCCAGTGCCACGTTGTGAGTTGGATAGTTGTGGAAAGAGTCAAATGGCTCTCCTCAAGCGTATTC
AACAAGGGGCTGAAGGATGCCCAGAAGGTACCCCATTGTATGGGATCTGATCTGGGGCCTCGGTGCACAT
GCTTTACATGTGTTTAGTCGAGGTTAAAAAAACGTCTAGGCCCCCCGAACCACGGGGACGTGGTTTTCCT
TTGAAAAACACGATGATAATATGGCCACAACCATGACCGAGTACAAGCCCACGGTGCGCCTCGCCACCCG
CGACGACGTCCCCAGGGCCGTACGCACCCTCGCCGCCGCGTTCGCCGACTACCCCGCCACGCGCCACACC
GTCGATCCGGACCGCCACATCGAGCGGGTCACCGAGCTGCAAGAACTCTTCCTCACGCGCGTCGGGCTCG
ACATCGGCAAGGTGTGGGTCGCGGACGACGGCGCCGCGGTGGCGGTCTGGACCACGCCGGAGAGCGTCGA
AGCGGGGGCGGTGTTCGCCGAGATCGGCCCGCGCATGGCCGAGTTGAGCGGTTCCCGGCTGGCCGCGCAG
CAACAGATGGAAGGCCTCCTGGCGCCGCACCGGCCCAAGGAGCCCGCGTGGTTCCTGGCCACCGTCGGCG
TCTCGCCCGACCACCAGGGCAAGGGTCTGGGCAGCGCCGTCGTGCTCCCCGGAGTGGAGGCGGCCGAGCG
CGCCGGGGTGCCCGCCTTCCTGGAGACCTCCGCGCCCCGCAACCTCCCCTTCTACGAGCGGCTCGGCTTC
ACCGTCACCGCCGACGTCGAGGTGCCCGAAGGACCGCGCACCTGGTGCATGACCCGCAAGCCCGGTGCCT
GATGCATCGATGGATCCTAATCAACCTCTGGATTACAAAATTTGTGAAAGATTGACTGGTATTCTTAACT
ATGTTGCTCCTTTTACGCTATGTGGATACGCTGCTTTAATGCCTTTGTATCATGCTATTGCTTCCCGTAT
GGCTTTCATTTTCTCCTCCTTGTATAAATCCTGGTTGCTGTCTCTTTATGAGGAGTTGTGGCCCGTTGTC
AGGCAACGTGGCGTGGTGTGCACTGTGTTTGCTGACGCAACCCCCACTGGTTGGGGCATTGCCACCACCT
GTCAGCTCCTTTCCGGGACTTTCGCTTTCCCCCTCCCTATTGCCACGGCGGAACTCATCGCCGCCTGCCT
TGCCCGCTGCTGGACAGGGGCTCGGCTGTTGGGCACTGACAATTCCGTGGTGTTGTCGGGGAAATCATCG
TCCTTTCCTTGGCTGCTCGCCTGTGTTGCCACCTGGATTCTGCGCGGGACGTCCTTCTGCTACGTCCCTT
CGGCCCTCAATCCAGCGGACCTTCCTTCCCGCGGCCTGCTGCCGGCTCTGCGGCCTCTTCCGCGTCTTCG
CCTTCGCCCTCAGACGAGTCGGATCTCCCTTTGGGCCGCCTCCCCGCCTGAGATCCTTTAAGACCAATGA
CTTACAAGGCAGCTGTAGATCTTAGCCACTTTTTAAAAGAAAAGGGGGGACTGGAAGGGCTAATTCACTC
CCAACGAAGACAAGATCTGCTTTTTGCTTGTACTGGGTCTCTCTGGTTAGACCAGATCTGAGCCTGGGAG
CTCTCTGGCTAACTAGGGAACCCACTGCTTAAGCCTCAATAAAGCTTGCCTTGAGTGCTTCAAGTAGTGT
GTGCCCGTCTGTTGTGTGACTCTGGTAACTAGAGATCCCTCAGACCCTTTTAGTCAGTGTGGAAAATCTC
TAGCAGTAGTAGTTCATGTCATCTTATTATTCAGTATTTATAACTTGCAAAGAAATGAATATCAGAGAGT
GAGAGGCCCGGGTTAATTAAGGAAAGGGCTAGATCATTCTTGAAGACGAAAGGGCCTCGTGATACGCCTA
TTTTTATAGGTTAATGTCATGATAATAATGGTTTCTTAGACGTCAGGTGGCACTTTTCGGGGAAATGTGC
GCGGAACCCCTATTTGTTTATTTTTCTAAATACATTCAAATATGTATCCGCTCATGAGACAATAACCCTG
ATAAATGCTTCAATAATATTGAAAAAGGAAGAGTATGAGTATTCAACATTTCCGTGTCGCCCTTATTCCC
TTTTTTGCGGCATTTTGCCTTCCTGTTTTTGCTCACCCAGAAACGCTGGTGAAAGTAAAAGATGCTGAAG
ATCAGTTGGGTGCACGAGTGGGTTACATCGAACTGGATCTCAACAGCGGTAAGATCCTTGAGAGTTTTCG
CCCCGAAGAACGTTTTCCAATGATGAGCACTTTTAAAGTTCTGCTATGTGGCGCGGTATTATCCCGTGTT
GACGCCGGGCAAGAGCAACTCGGTCGCCGCATACACTATTCTCAGAATGACTTGGTTGAGTACTCACCAG
TCACAGAAAAGCATCTTACGGATGGCATGACAGTAAGAGAATTATGCAGTGCTGCCATAACCATGAGTGA
TAACACTGCGGCCAACTTACTTCTGACAACGATCGGAGGACCGAAGGAGCTAACCGCTTTTTTGCACAAC
ATGGGGGATCATGTAACTCGCCTTGATCGTTGGGAACCGGAGCTGAATGAAGCCATACCAAACGACGAGC
GTGACACCACGATGCCTGTAGCAATGGCAACAACGTTGCGCAAACTATTAACTGGCGAACTACTTACTCT
AGCTTCCCGGCAACAATTAATAGACTGGATGGAGGCGGATAAAGTTGCAGGACCACTTCTGCGCTCGGCC
CTTCCGGCTGGCTGGTTTATTGCTGATAAATCTGGAGCCGGTGAGCGTGGGTCTCGCGGTATCATTGCAG
CACTGGGGCCAGATGGTAAGCCCTCCCGTATCGTAGTTATCTACACGACGGGGAGTCAGGCAACTATGGA
TGAACGAAATAGACAGATCGCTGAGATAGGTGCCTCACTGATTAAGCATTGGTAACTGTCAGACCAAGTT
TACTCATATATACTTTAGATTGATTTAAAACTTCATTTTTAATTTAAAAGGATCTAGGTGAAGATCCTTT
TTGATAATCTCATGACCAAAATCCCTTAACGTGAGTTTTCGTTCCACTGAGCGTCAGACCCCGTAGAAAA
GATCAAAGGATCTTCTTGAGATCCTTTTTTTCTGCGCGTAATCTGCTGCTTGCAAACAAAAAAACCACCG
CTACCAGCGGTGGTTTGTTTGCCGGATCAAGAGCTACCAACTCTTTTTCCGAAGGTAACTGGCTTCAGCA
GAGCGCAGATACCAAATACTGTTCTTCTAGTGTAGCCGTAGTTAGGCCACCACTTCAAGAACTCTGTAGC
ACCGCCTACATACCTCGCTCTGCTAATCCTGTTACCAGTGGCTGCTGCCAGTGGCGATAAGTCGTGTCTT
ACCGGGTTGGACTCAAGACGATAGTTACCGGATAAGGCGCAGCGGTCGGGCTGAACGGGGGGTTCGTGCA
CACAGCCCAGCTTGGAGCGAACGACCTACACCGAACTGAGATACCTACAGCGTGAGCTATGAGAAAGCGC
CACGCTTCCCGAAGGGAGAAAGGCGGACAGGTATCCGGTAAGCGGCAGGGTCGGAACAGGAGAGCGCACG
AGGGAGCTTCCAGGGGGAAACGCCTGGTATCTTTATAGTCCTGTCGGGTTTCGCCACCTCTGACTTGAGC
GTCGATTTTTGTGATGCTCGTCAGGGGGGCGGAGCCTATGGAAAAACGCCAGCAACGCGGCCTTTTTACG
GTTCCTGGCCTTTTGCTGGCCTTTTGCTCACATGTTCTTTCCTGCGTTATCCCCTGATTCTGTGGATAAC
CGTATTACCGCCTTTGAGTGAGCTGATACCGCTCGCCGCAGCCGAACGACCGAGCGCAGCGAGTCAGTGA
GCGAGGAAGCGGAAGAGCGCCCAATACGCAAACCGCCTCTCCCCGCGCGTTGGCCGATTCATTAATGCAG
CAAGCTCATGGCTGACTAATTTTTTTTATTTATGCAGAGGCCGAGGCCGCCTCGGCCTCTGAGCTATTCC
AGAAGTAGTGAGGAGGCTTTTTTGGAGGCCTAGGCTTTTGCAAAAAGCTCCCCGTGGCACGACAGGTTTC
CCGACTGGAAAGCGGGCAGTGAGCGCAACGCAATTAATGTGAGTTAGCTCACTCATTAGGCACCCCAGGC
TTTACACTTTATGCTTCCGGCTCGTATGTTGTGTGGAATTGTGAGCGGATAACAATTTCACACAGGAAAC
AGCTATGACATGATTACGAATTTCACAAATAAAGCATTTTTTTCACTGCATTCTAGTTGTGGTTTGTCCA
AACTCATCAATGTATCTTATCATGTCTGGATCAACTGGATAACTCAAGCTAACCAAAATCATCCCAAACT
TCCCACCCCATACCCTATTACCACTGCCAATTACCTGTGGTTTCATTTACTCTAAACCTGTGATTCCTCT
GAATTATTTTCATTTTAAAGAAATTGTATTTGTTAAATATGTACTACAAACTTAGTAGT
Features (pLannotate 1.2.2; 29 found; start..end, strand, type, name):
    377..634     +  LTR            5' LTR (truncated): truncated 5' long terminal repeat (LTR) from HIV-1
    681..806     +  misc_feature   HIV-1 Ψ: packaging signal of human immunodeficiency virus type 1
    790..1128    +  CDS            HIV-1 gag (fragment): gag protein from human immunodeficiency virus 1; gag
   1303..1536    +  misc_feature   RRE: The Rev response element (RRE) of HIV-1 allows for Rev-dependent mRNA export from the nucleus to the cytoplasm.
   1913..2013    +  CDS            Rev (fragment): human immunodeficiency virus 1 (HIV-1) Rev protein; rev; enhances nuclear export of unspliced and incompletely spliced viral mRNAs
   2062..2179    +  misc_feature   cPPT/CTS: central polypurine tract and central termination sequence of HIV-1
   2231..2534    +  enhancer       CMV enhancer: human cytomegalovirus immediate early enhancer
   2535..2738    +  promoter       CMV promoter: human cytomegalovirus (CMV) immediate early promoter
   2834..2852    +  promoter       T7 promoter: promoter for bacteriophage T7 RNA polymerase
   2883..2900    +  protein_bind   attB1 (fragment): mutant version of attB; core recombination site for the Gateway® BP reaction BP Clonase™
   2906..4432    +  CDS            DLD: DLDH_HUMAN - Also known as GCSL, LAD, PHE3. Experimental evidence at protein level: Swiss-Prot protein existence level 1. Lipoamide dehydrogenase is a component of the glycine cleavage system as well as an E3 component of three alpha-ketoacid dehydrogenase complexes (pyruvate-, alpha-ketoglutarate-, and branched- chain amino acid-dehydrogenase complex) (PubMed:15712224, PubMed:16442803, PubMed:16770810, PubMed:17404228, PubMed:20160912, PubMed:20385101). The 2-oxoglutarate dehydrogenase complex is mainly active in the mitochondrion (PubMed:29211711). A fraction of the 2- oxoglutarate dehydroge
   4435..4458    -  protein_bind   attB2: mutant version of attB; recombination site for the Gateway® BP reaction BP Clonase™
   4493..4513    +  CDS            FLAG (fragment): FLAG® epitope tag, followed by an enterokinase cleavage site
   4667..5129    +  misc_feature   IRES: internal ribosome entry site (IRES) of the encephalomyocarditis virus (EMCV)
   5143..5742    +  CDS            PuroR: puromycin N-acetyltransferase; pac from Streptomyces alboniger; confers resistance to puromycin
   5759..6347    +  misc_feature   WPRE: woodchuck hepatitis virus posttranscriptional regulatory element
   6355..6420    +  CDS            nef (fragment): NEF_HV1Z2 - Experimental evidence at protein level: Swiss-Prot protein existence level 1. Extracellular Nef protein targets CD4(+) T-lymphocytes for apoptosis by interacting with CXCR4 surface receptors. From Human immunodeficiency virus type 1 group M subtype D (isolate Z2/CDC-Z34) (HIV-1).
   6422..6655    +  LTR            3' LTR (ΔU3): self-inactivating 3' long terminal repeat (LTR) from HIV-1
   6860..6964    +  promoter       AmpR promoter: bla
   6965..7825    +  CDS            AmpR: β-lactamase; bla; confers resistance to ampicillin, carbenicillin, and related antibiotics
   7996..8584    +  rep_origin     ori: high-copy-number ColE1/pMB1/pBR322/pUC origin of replication
   8767..8821    +  CDS            lacI (fragment): lac repressor; lacI; The lac repressor binds to the lac operator to inhibit transcription in E. coli. This inhibition can be relieved by adding lactose or isopropyl-β-D-thiogalactopyranoside (IPTG).
   8827..8920    +  rep_origin     SV40 ori (fragment): SV40 origin of replication
   8945..8982    +  CDS            lacI (fragment): lac repressor; lacI; The lac repressor binds to the lac operator to inhibit transcription in E. coli. This inhibition can be relieved by adding lactose or isopropyl-β-D-thiogalactopyranoside (IPTG).
   8995..9016    +  protein_bind   CAP binding site: CAP binding activates transcription in the presence of cAMP. E. coli catabolite activator protein
   9031..9061    +  promoter       lac promoter: promoter for the E. coli lac operon
   9069..9085    +  protein_bind   lac operator: The lac repressor binds to the lac operator to inhibit transcription in E. coli. This inhibition can be relieved by adding lactose or isopropyl-β-D-thiogalactopyranoside (IPTG). lac repressor encoded by lacI
   9119..9202    +  polyA_signal   SV40 poly(A) signal (fragment): SV40 polyadenylation signal
   9369..329     +  CDS            nef (fragment) (across the origin): NEF_HV1BR - Experimental evidence at protein level: Swiss-Prot protein existence level 1. Extracellular Nef protein targets CD4(+) T-lymphocytes for apoptosis by interacting with CXCR4 surface receptors (PubMed:14990729). From Human immunodeficiency virus type 1 group M subtype B (isolate BRU/LAI) (HIV-1).
