>Addgene plasmid #83479 | pPHAGE_DLD-S456A-C-TAP | analyzer sequence | sequence record 159231
TGGAAGGGCTAATTCACTCCCAAAGAAGACAAGATATCCTTGATCTGTGGATCTACCACACACAAGGCTA
CTTCCCTGATTAGCAGAACTACACACCAGGGCCAGGGGTCAGATATCCACTGACCTTTGGATGGTGCTAC
AAGCTAGTACCAGTTGAGCCAGATAAGGTAGAAGAGGCCAATAAAGGAGAGAACACCAGCTTGTTACACC
CTGTGAGCCTGCATGGGATGGATGACCCGGAGAGAGAAGTGTTAGAGTGGAGGTTTGACAGCCGCCTAGC
ATTTCATCACGTGGCCCGAGAGCTGCATCCGGAGTACTTCAAGAACTGCTGATATCGAGCTTGCTACAAG
GGACTTTCCGCTGGGGACTTTCCAGGGAGGCGTGGCCTGGGCGGGACTGGGGAGTGGCGAGCCCTCAGAT
CCTGCATATAAGCAGCTGCTTTTTGCCTGTACTGGGTCTCTCTGGTTAGACCAGATCTGAGCCTGGGAGC
TCTCTGGCTAACTAGGGAACCCACTGCTTAAGCCTCAATAAAGCTTGCCTTGAGTGCTTCAAGTAGTGTG
TGCCCGTCTGTTGTGTGACTCTGGTAACTAGAGATCCCTCAGACCCTTTTAGTCAGTGTGGAAAATCTCT
AGCAGTGGCGCCCGAACAGGGACTTGAAAGCGAAAGGGAAACCAGAGGAGCTCTCTCGACGCAGGACTCG
GCTTGCTGAAGCGCGCACGGCAAGAGGCGAGGGGCGGCGACTGGTGAGTACGCCAAAAATTTTGACTAGC
GGAGGCTAGAAGGAGAGAGATGGGTGCGAGAGCGTCAGTATTAAGCGGGGGAGAATTAGATCGCGATGGG
AAAAAATTCGGTTAAGGCCAGGGGGAAAGAAAAAATATAAATTAAAACATATAGTATGGGCAAGCAGGGA
GCTAGAACGATTCGCAGTTAATCCTGGCCTGTTAGAAACATCAGAAGGCTGTAGACAAATACTGGGACAG
CTACAACCATCCCTTCAGACAGGATCAGAAGAACTTAGATCATTATATAATACAGTAGCAACCCTCTATT
GTGTGCATCAAAGGATAGAGATAAAAGACACCAAGGAAGCTTTAGACAAGATAGAGGAAGAGCAAAACAA
AAGTAAGACCACCGCACAGCAAGCGGCCGGCCGCTGATCTTCAGACCTGGAGGAGGAGATATGAGGGACA
ATTGGAGAAGTGAATTATATAAATATAAAGTAGTAAAAATTGAACCATTAGGAGTAGCACCCACCAAGGC
AAAGAGAAGAGTGGTGCAGAGAGAAAAAAGAGCAGTGGGAATAGGAGCTTTGTTCCTTGGGTTCTTGGGA
GCAGCAGGAAGCACTATGGGCGCAGCGTCAATGACGCTGACGGTACAGGCCAGACAATTATTGTCTGGTA
TAGTGCAGCAGCAGAACAATTTGCTGAGGGCTATTGAGGCGCAACAGCATCTGTTGCAACTCACAGTCTG
GGGCATCAAGCAGCTCCAGGCAAGAATCCTGGCTGTGGAAAGATACCTAAAGGATCAACAGCTCCTGGGG
ATTTGGGGTTGCTCTGGAAAACTCATTTGCACCACTGCTGTGCCTTGGAATGCTAGTTGGAGTAATAAAT
CTCTGGAACAGATTTGGAATCACACGACCTGGATGGAGTGGGACAGAGAAATTAACAATTACACAAGCTT
AATACACTCCTTAATTGAAGAATCGCAAAACCAGCAAGAAAAGAATGAACAAGAATTATTGGAATTAGAT
AAATGGGCAAGTTTGTGGAATTGGTTTAACATAACAAATTGGCTGTGGTATATAAAATTATTCATAATGA
TAGTAGGAGGCTTGGTAGGTTTAAGAATAGTTTTTGCTGTACTTTCTATAGTGAATAGAGTTAGGCAGGG
ATATTCACCATTATCGTTTCAGACCCACCTCCCAACCCCGAGGGGACCCGACAGGCCCGAAGGAATAGAA
GAAGAAGGTGGAGAGAGAGACAGAGACAGATCCATTCGATTAGTGAACGGATCTCGACGGTATCGCCGAA
TTAATTCACAAATGGCAGTATTCATCCACAATTTTAAAAGAAAAGGGGGGATTGGGGGGTACAGTGCAGG
GGAAAGAATAGTAGACATAATAGCAACAGACATACAAACTAAAGAATTACAAAAACAAATTACAAAAATT
CAAAATTTTCGGGTTTATTACAGGGACAGCAGAGATCCAGTTTGGACTAGTGGAGTTCCGCGTTACATAA
CTTACGGTAAATGGCCCGCCTGGCTGACCGCCCAACGACCCCCGCCCATTGACGTCAATAATGACGTATG
TTCCCATAGTAACGCCAATAGGGACTTTCCATTGACGTCAATGGGTGGAGTATTTACGGTAAACTGCCCA
CTTGGCAGTACATCAAGTGTATCATATGCCAAGTACGCCCCCTATTGACGTCAATGACGGTAAATGGCCC
GCCTGGCATTATGCCCAGTACATGACCTTATGGGACTTTCCTACTTGGCAGTACATCTACGTATTAGTCA
TCGCTATTACCATGGTGATGCGGTTTTGGCAGTACATCAATGGGCGTGGATAGCGGTTTGACTCACGGGG
ATTTCCAAGTCTCCACCCCATTGACGTCAATGGGAGTTTGTTTTGGCACCAAAATCAACGGGACTTTCCA
AAATGTCGTAACAACTCCGCCCCATTGACGCAAATGGGCGGTAGGCGTGTACGGTGGGAGGTCTATATAA
GCAGAGCTCGTTTAGTGAACCGTCAGATCGCCTGGAGACGCCATCCACGCTGTTTTGACCTCCATAGAAG
ACACCGGCGGCCGCAGATCTCTCGAGGTTGATCTAATACGACTCACTATAGGGAGACCCAAGCTGGCTAG
TTAAGCTATCAACAAGTTTGTACAAAAAAGTTGGCATGCAGAGCTGGAGTCGTGTGTACTGCTCCTTGGC
CAAGAGAGGCCATTTCAATCGAATATCTCATGGCCTACAGGGACTTTCTGCAGTGCCTCTGAGAACTTAC
GCAGATCAGCCGATTGATGCTGATGTAACAGTTATAGGTTCTGGTCCTGGAGGATATGTTGCTGCTATTA
AAGCTGCCCAGTTAGGCTTCAAGACAGTCTGCATTGAGAAAAATGAAACACTTGGTGGAACATGCTTGAA
TGTTGGTTGTATTCCTTCTAAGGCTTTATTGAACAACTCTCATTATTACCATATGGCCCATGGAAAAGAT
TTTGCATCTAGAGGAATTGAAATGTCCGAAGTTCGCTTGAATTTAGACAAGATGATGGAGCAGAAGAGTA
CTGCAGTAAAAGCTTTAACAGGTGGAATTGCCCACTTATTCAAACAGAATAAGGTTGTTCATGTCAATGG
ATATGGAAAGATAACTGGCAAAAATCAAGTCACTGCTACGAAAGCTGATGGCGGCACTCAGGTTATTGAT
ACAAAGAACATTCTTATAGCCACGGGTTCAGAAGTTACTCCTTTTCCTGGAATCACGATAGATGAAGATA
CAATAGTGTCATCTACAGGTGCTTTATCTTTAAAAAAAGTTCCAGAAAAGATGGTTGTTATTGGTGCAGG
AGTAATAGGTGTAGAATTGGGTTCAGTTTGGCAAAGACTTGGTGCAGATGTGACAGCAGTTGAATTTTTA
GGTCATGTAGGTGGAGTTGGAATTGATATGGAGATATCTAAAAACTTTCAACGCATCCTTCAAAAACAGG
GGTTTAAATTTAAATTGAATACAAAGGTTACTGGTGCTACCAAGAAGTCAGATGGAAAAATTGATGTTTC
TATTGAAGCTGCTTCTGGTGGTAAAGCTGAAGTTATCACTTGTGATGTACTCTTGGTTTGCATTGGCCGA
CGACCCTTTACTAAGAATTTGGGACTAGAAGAGCTGGGAATTGAACTAGATCCCAGAGGTAGAATTCCAG
TCAATACCAGATTTCAAACTAAAATTCCAAATATCTATGCCATTGGTGATGTAGTTGCTGGTCCAATGCT
GGCTCACAAAGCAGAGGATGAAGGCATTATCTGTGTTGAAGGAATGGCTGGTGGTGCTGTGCACATTGAC
TACAATTGTGTGCCATCAGTGATTTACACACACCCTGAAGTTGCTTGGGTTGGCAAATCAGAAGAGCAGT
TGAAAGAAGAGGGTATTGAGTACAAAGTTGGGAAATTCCCATTTGCTGCTAACAGCAGAGCTAAGACAAA
TGCTGACACAGATGGCATGGTGAAGATCCTTGGGCAGAAATCGACAGACAGAGTACTGGGAGCACATATT
CTTGGACCAGGTGCTGGAGAAATGGTAAATGAAGCTGCTCTTGCTTTGGAATATGGAGCATCCTGTGAAG
ATATAGCTAGAGTCTGTCATGCACATCCGACCTTAGCTGAAGCTTTTAGAGAAGCAAATCTTGCTGCGTC
ATTTGGCAAATCAATCAACTTTTGCCCAACTTTCTTGTACAAAGTGGTTGATCTAGAGGGCCCGCGGTTC
GAACTCGAGGACTACAAGGACGACGATGACAAGTCGGCCGCTGGAGGATACCCCTACGACGTGCCCGACT
ACGCCTAGAATTCCGCCCCCCCCCCCTAACGTTACTGGCCGAAGCCGCTTGGAATAAGGCCGGTGTGCGT
TTGTCTATATGTTATTTTCCACCATATTGCCGTCTTTTGGCAATGTGAGGGCCCGGAAACCTGGCCCTGT
CTTCTTGACGAGCATTCCTAGGGGTCTTTCCCCTCTCGCCAAAGGAATGCAAGGTCTGTTGAATGTCGTG
AAGGAAGCAGTTCCTCTGGAAGCTTCTTGAAGACAAACAACGTCTGTAGCGACCCTTTGCAGGCAGCGGA
ACCCCCCACCTGGCGACAGGTGCCTCTGCGGCCAAAAGCCACGTGTATAAGATACACCTGCAAAGGCGGC
ACAACCCCAGTGCCACGTTGTGAGTTGGATAGTTGTGGAAAGAGTCAAATGGCTCTCCTCAAGCGTATTC
AACAAGGGGCTGAAGGATGCCCAGAAGGTACCCCATTGTATGGGATCTGATCTGGGGCCTCGGTGCACAT
GCTTTACATGTGTTTAGTCGAGGTTAAAAAACGTCTAGGCCCCCCGAACCACGGGGACGTGGTTTTCCTT
TGAAAAACACGATGATAATATGGCCACAACCATGACCGAGTACAAGCCCACGGTGCGCCTCGCCACCCGC
GACGACGTCCCCAGGGCCGTACGCACCCTCGCCGCCGCGTTCGCCGACTACCCCGCCACGCGCCACACCG
TCGATCCGGACCGCCACATCGAGCGGGTCACCGAGCTGCAAGAACTCTTCCTCACGCGCGTCGGGCTCGA
CATCGGCAAGGTGTGGGTCGCGGACGACGGCGCCGCGGTGGCGGTCTGGACCACGCCGGAGAGCGTCGAA
GCGGGGGCGGTGTTCGCCGAGATCGGCCCGCGCATGGCCGAGTTGAGCGGTTCCCGGCTGGCCGCGCAGC
AACAGATGGAAGGCCTCCTGGCGCCGCACCGGCCCAAGGAGCCCGCGTGGTTCCTGGCCACCGTCGGCGT
CTCGCCCGACCACCAGGGCAAGGGTCTGGGCAGCGCCGTCGTGCTCCCCGGAGTGGAGGCGGCCGAGCGC
GCCGGGGTGCCCGCCTTCCTGGAGACCTCCGCGCCCCGCAACCTCCCCTTCTACGAGCGGCTCGGCTTCA
CCGTCACCGCCGACGTCGAGGTGCCCGAAGGACCGCGCACCTGGTGCATGACCCGCAAGCCCGGTGCCTG
ATGCATCGATGGATCCTAATCAACCTCTGGATTACAAAATTTGTGAAAGATTGACTGGTATTCTTAACTA
TGTTGCTCCTTTTACGCTATGTGGATACGCTGCTTTAATGCCTTTGTATCATGCTATTGCTTCCCGTATG
GCTTTCATTTTCTCCTCCTTGTATAAATCCTGGTTGCTGTCTCTTTATGAGGAGTTGTGGCCCGTTGTCA
GGCAACGTGGCGTGGTGTGCACTGTGTTTGCTGACGCAACCCCCACTGGTTGGGGCATTGCCACCACCTG
TCAGCTCCTTTCCGGGACTTTCGCTTTCCCCCTCCCTATTGCCACGGCGGAACTCATCGCCGCCTGCCTT
GCCCGCTGCTGGACAGGGGCTCGGCTGTTGGGCACTGACAATTCCGTGGTGTTGTCGGGGAAATCATCGT
CCTTTCCTTGGCTGCTCGCCTGTGTTGCCACCTGGATTCTGCGCGGGACGTCCTTCTGCTACGTCCCTTC
GGCCCTCAATCCAGCGGACCTTCCTTCCCGCGGCCTGCTGCCGGCTCTGCGGCCTCTTCCGCGTCTTCGC
CTTCGCCCTCAGACGAGTCGGATCTCCCTTTGGGCCGCCTCCCCGCCTGAGATCCTTTAAGACCAATGAC
TTACAAGGCAGCTGTAGATCTTAGCCACTTTTTAAAAGAAAAGGGGGGACTGGAAGGGCTAATTCACTCC
CAACGAAGACAAGATCTGCTTTTTGCTTGTACTGGGTCTCTCTGGTTAGACCAGATCTGAGCCTGGGAGC
TCTCTGGCTAACTAGGGAACCCACTGCTTAAGCCTCAATAAAGCTTGCCTTGAGTGCTTCAAGTAGTGTG
TGCCCGTCTGTTGTGTGACTCTGGTAACTAGAGATCCCTCAGACCCTTTTAGTCAGTGTGGAAAATCTCT
AGCAGTAGTAGTTCATGTCATCTTATTATTCAGTATTTATAACTTGCAAAGAAATGAATATCAGAGAGTG
AGAGGCCCGGGTTAATTAAGGAAAGGGCTAGATCATTCTTGAAGACGAAAGGGCCTCGTGATACGCCTAT
TTTTATAGGTTAATGTCATGATAATAATGGTTTCTTAGACGTCAGGTGGCACTTTTCGGGGAAATGTGCG
CGGAACCCCTATTTGTTTATTTTTCTAAATACATTCAAATATGTATCCGCTCATGAGACAATAACCCTGA
TAAATGCTTCAATAATATTGAAAAAGGAAGAGTATGAGTATTCAACATTTCCGTGTCGCCCTTATTCCCT
TTTTTGCGGCATTTTGCCTTCCTGTTTTTGCTCACCCAGAAACGCTGGTGAAAGTAAAAGATGCTGAAGA
TCAGTTGGGTGCACGAGTGGGTTACATCGAACTGGATCTCAACAGCGGTAAGATCCTTGAGAGTTTTCGC
CCCGAAGAACGTTTTCCAATGATGAGCACTTTTAAAGTTCTGCTATGTGGCGCGGTATTATCCCGTGTTG
ACGCCGGGCAAGAGCAACTCGGTCGCCGCATACACTATTCTCAGAATGACTTGGTTGAGTACTCACCAGT
CACAGAAAAGCATCTTACGGATGGCATGACAGTAAGAGAATTATGCAGTGCTGCCATAACCATGAGTGAT
AACACTGCGGCCAACTTACTTCTGACAACGATCGGAGGACCGAAGGAGCTAACCGCTTTTTTGCACAACA
TGGGGGATCATGTAACTCGCCTTGATCGTTGGGAACCGGAGCTGAATGAAGCCATACCAAACGACGAGCG
TGACACCACGATGCCTGTAGCAATGGCAACAACGTTGCGCAAACTATTAACTGGCGAACTACTTACTCTA
GCTTCCCGGCAACAATTAATAGACTGGATGGAGGCGGATAAAGTTGCAGGACCACTTCTGCGCTCGGCCC
TTCCGGCTGGCTGGTTTATTGCTGATAAATCTGGAGCCGGTGAGCGTGGGTCTCGCGGTATCATTGCAGC
ACTGGGGCCAGATGGTAAGCCCTCCCGTATCGTAGTTATCTACACGACGGGGAGTCAGGCAACTATGGAT
GAACGAAATAGACAGATCGCTGAGATAGGTGCCTCACTGATTAAGCATTGGTAACTGTCAGACCAAGTTT
ACTCATATATACTTTAGATTGATTTAAAACTTCATTTTTAATTTAAAAGGATCTAGGTGAAGATCCTTTT
TGATAATCTCATGACCAAAATCCCTTAACGTGAGTTTTCGTTCCACTGAGCGTCAGACCCCGTAGAAAAG
ATCAAAGGATCTTCTTGAGATCCTTTTTTTCTGCGCGTAATCTGCTGCTTGCAAACAAAAAAACCACCGC
TACCAGCGGTGGTTTGTTTGCCGGATCAAGAGCTACCAACTCTTTTTCCGAAGGTAACTGGCTTCAGCAG
AGCGCAGATACCAAATACTGTTCTTCTAGTGTAGCCGTAGTTAGGCCACCACTTCAAGAACTCTGTAGCA
CCGCCTACATACCTCGCTCTGCTAATCCTGTTACCAGTGGCTGCTGCCAGTGGCGATAAGTCGTGTCTTA
CCGGGTTGGACTCAAGACGATAGTTACCGGATAAGGCGCAGCGGTCGGGCTGAACGGGGGGTTCGTGCAC
ACAGCCCAGCTTGGAGCGAACGACCTACACCGAACTGAGATACCTACAGCGTGAGCTATGAGAAAGCGCC
ACGCTTCCCGAAGGGAGAAAGGCGGACAGGTATCCGGTAAGCGGCAGGGTCGGAACAGGAGAGCGCACGA
GGGAGCTTCCAGGGGGAAACGCCTGGTATCTTTATAGTCCTGTCGGGTTTCGCCACCTCTGACTTGAGCG
TCGATTTTTGTGATGCTCGTCAGGGGGGCGGAGCCTATGGAAAAACGCCAGCAACGCGGCCTTTTTACGG
TTCCTGGCCTTTTGCTGGCCTTTTGCTCACATGTTCTTTCCTGCGTTATCCCCTGATTCTGTGGATAACC
GTATTACCGCCTTTGAGTGAGCTGATACCGCTCGCCGCAGCCGAACGACCGAGCGCAGCGAGTCAGTGAG
CGAGGAAGCGGAAGAGCGCCCAATACGCAAACCGCCTCTCCCCGCGCGTTGGCCGATTCATTAATGCAGC
AAGCTCATGGCTGACTAATTTTTTTTATTTATGCAGAGGCCGAGGCCGCCTCGGCCTCTGAGCTATTCCA
GAAGTAGTGAGGAGGCTTTTTTGGAGGCCTAGGCTTTTGCAAAAAGCTCCCCGTGGCACGACAGGTTTCC
CGACTGGAAAGCGGGCAGTGAGCGCAACGCAATTAATGTGAGTTAGCTCACTCATTAGGCACCCCAGGCT
TTACACTTTATGCTTCCGGCTCGTATGTTGTGTGGAATTGTGAGCGGATAACAATTTCACACAGGAAACA
GCTATGACATGATTACGAATTTCACAAATAAAGCATTTTTTTCACTGCATTCTAGTTGTGGTTTGTCCAA
ACTCATCAATGTATCTTATCATGTCTGGATCAACTGGATAACTCAAGCTAACCAAAATCATCCCAAACTT
CCCACCCCATACCCTATTACCACTGCCAATTACCTGTGGTTTCATTTACTCTAAACCTGTGATTCCTCTG
AATTATTTTCATTTTAAAGAAATTGTATTTGTTAAATATGTACTACAAACTTAGTAGT
Features (pLannotate 1.2.2; 29 found; start..end, strand, type, name):
    377..634     +  LTR            5' LTR (truncated): truncated 5' long terminal repeat (LTR) from HIV-1
    681..806     +  misc_feature   HIV-1 Ψ: packaging signal of human immunodeficiency virus type 1
    790..1128    +  CDS            HIV-1 gag (fragment): gag protein from human immunodeficiency virus 1; gag
   1303..1536    +  misc_feature   RRE: The Rev response element (RRE) of HIV-1 allows for Rev-dependent mRNA export from the nucleus to the cytoplasm.
   1913..2013    +  CDS            Rev (fragment): human immunodeficiency virus 1 (HIV-1) Rev protein; rev; enhances nuclear export of unspliced and incompletely spliced viral mRNAs
   2062..2179    +  misc_feature   cPPT/CTS: central polypurine tract and central termination sequence of HIV-1
   2231..2534    +  enhancer       CMV enhancer: human cytomegalovirus immediate early enhancer
   2535..2738    +  promoter       CMV promoter: human cytomegalovirus (CMV) immediate early promoter
   2834..2852    +  promoter       T7 promoter: promoter for bacteriophage T7 RNA polymerase
   2883..2900    +  protein_bind   attB1 (fragment): mutant version of attB; core recombination site for the Gateway® BP reaction BP Clonase™
   2906..4432    +  CDS            DLD: DLDH_HUMAN - Also known as GCSL, LAD, PHE3. Experimental evidence at protein level: Swiss-Prot protein existence level 1. Lipoamide dehydrogenase is a component of the glycine cleavage system as well as an E3 component of three alpha-ketoacid dehydrogenase complexes (pyruvate-, alpha-ketoglutarate-, and branched- chain amino acid-dehydrogenase complex) (PubMed:15712224, PubMed:16442803, PubMed:16770810, PubMed:17404228, PubMed:20160912, PubMed:20385101). The 2-oxoglutarate dehydrogenase complex is mainly active in the mitochondrion (PubMed:29211711). A fraction of the 2- oxoglutarate dehydroge
   4435..4458    -  protein_bind   attB2: mutant version of attB; recombination site for the Gateway® BP reaction BP Clonase™
   4493..4513    +  CDS            FLAG (fragment): FLAG® epitope tag, followed by an enterokinase cleavage site
   4579..5130    +  misc_feature   IRES: internal ribosome entry site (IRES) of the encephalomyocarditis virus (EMCV)
   5142..5741    +  CDS            PuroR: puromycin N-acetyltransferase; pac from Streptomyces alboniger; confers resistance to puromycin
   5758..6346    +  misc_feature   WPRE: woodchuck hepatitis virus posttranscriptional regulatory element
   6354..6419    +  CDS            nef (fragment): NEF_HV1Z2 - Experimental evidence at protein level: Swiss-Prot protein existence level 1. Extracellular Nef protein targets CD4(+) T-lymphocytes for apoptosis by interacting with CXCR4 surface receptors. From Human immunodeficiency virus type 1 group M subtype D (isolate Z2/CDC-Z34) (HIV-1).
   6421..6654    +  LTR            3' LTR (ΔU3): self-inactivating 3' long terminal repeat (LTR) from HIV-1
   6859..6963    +  promoter       AmpR promoter: bla
   6964..7824    +  CDS            AmpR: β-lactamase; bla; confers resistance to ampicillin, carbenicillin, and related antibiotics
   7995..8583    +  rep_origin     ori: high-copy-number ColE1/pMB1/pBR322/pUC origin of replication
   8766..8820    +  CDS            lacI (fragment): lac repressor; lacI; The lac repressor binds to the lac operator to inhibit transcription in E. coli. This inhibition can be relieved by adding lactose or isopropyl-β-D-thiogalactopyranoside (IPTG).
   8826..8919    +  rep_origin     SV40 ori (fragment): SV40 origin of replication
   8944..8981    +  CDS            lacI (fragment): lac repressor; lacI; The lac repressor binds to the lac operator to inhibit transcription in E. coli. This inhibition can be relieved by adding lactose or isopropyl-β-D-thiogalactopyranoside (IPTG).
   8994..9015    +  protein_bind   CAP binding site: CAP binding activates transcription in the presence of cAMP. E. coli catabolite activator protein
   9030..9060    +  promoter       lac promoter: promoter for the E. coli lac operon
   9068..9084    +  protein_bind   lac operator: The lac repressor binds to the lac operator to inhibit transcription in E. coli. This inhibition can be relieved by adding lactose or isopropyl-β-D-thiogalactopyranoside (IPTG). lac repressor encoded by lacI
   9118..9201    +  polyA_signal   SV40 poly(A) signal (fragment): SV40 polyadenylation signal
   9368..329     +  CDS            nef (fragment) (across the origin): NEF_HV1BR - Experimental evidence at protein level: Swiss-Prot protein existence level 1. Extracellular Nef protein targets CD4(+) T-lymphocytes for apoptosis by interacting with CXCR4 surface receptors (PubMed:14990729). From Human immunodeficiency virus type 1 group M subtype B (isolate BRU/LAI) (HIV-1).
