[The description below was written by a language model from this plasmid's Addgene catalogue record and pLannotate feature annotations shown in this document.]
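Description:
pPHAGE_DLD-S456A-C-TAP is an HIV-1-based lentiviral transfer plasmid of about 9.4 kb for mammalian expression of a mutant form of human dihydrolipoamide dehydrogenase (DLD), the E3 component shared by the glycine cleavage system and the alpha-ketoacid dehydrogenase complexes. It is built on the pPHAGE C-TAP Gateway backbone, from which part of the Gateway cassette was removed. In bacteria it is maintained by a high-copy ColE1/pUC-type origin and selected with ampicillin through the bla gene. The viral portion contains a truncated 5' LTR, the Ψ packaging signal with a gag fragment, the RRE for Rev-dependent export, the cPPT/CTS, a WPRE to improve transcript expression, and a U3-deleted, self-inactivating 3' LTR. The plasmid can therefore be packaged into lentiviral particles for stable integration when helper functions are supplied in trans.

The expression cassette uses the CMV enhancer and promoter to drive the full-length DLD open reading frame, which is flanked by attB1 and attB2 sites left from Gateway cloning. The insert is fused at its C terminus to a TAP affinity tag, of which the annotation identifies only a FLAG fragment. An EMCV IRES follows and allows translation of puromycin N-acetyltransferase from the same transcript, linking puromycin selection to insert expression. The S456A substitution is described as proteolysis-deficient and was introduced by PCR mutagenesis. Its numbering refers to the mature protein lacking the 35-residue mitochondrial targeting signal, so it falls at position 491 in the full-length protein encoded here. The two sequence records differ by a single nucleotide and give essentially identical annotations. The record supports its use for expressing the tagged mutant in mammalian cells, and the associated study mapped human mitochondrial protein interactions.
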