Addgene plasmid #83479: pPHAGE_DLD-S456A-C-TAP
Purpose: Mammalian expression of the proteolysis-deficient mutant DLD-S456A.
Depositing lab: Mohan Babu. Depositing organization: University of Regina. Publication: A Map of Human Mitochondrial Protein Interactions Linked to Neurodegeneration Reveals New Mechanisms of Redox Homeostasis and NF-kappaB Signaling. Malty RH, Aoki H, Kumar A, Phanse S, Amin S, Zhang Q, Minic Z, Goebels F, Musso G, Wu Z, Abou-Tok H, Meyer M, Deineko V, Kassir S, Sidhu V, Jessulat M, Scott NE, Xiong X, Vlasblom J, Prasad B, Foster LJ, Alberio T, Garavaglia B, Yu H, Bader GD, Nakamura K, Parkinson J, Babu M. Cell Syst. 2017 Nov 7. pii: S2405-4712(17)30447-7. doi: 10.1016/j.cels.2017.10.010. PubMed 29128334.
Backbone
  Vector backbone: pPHAGE C-TAP
  Backbone manufacturer: PMID: 26186194
  Backbone size w/o insert (bp): 10056
  Total vector size (bp): 9368
  Modifications to backbone: Partial removal of gateway cassette.
  Vector type: Mammalian Expression, Lentiviral
  Selectable markers: Puromycin
Growth in bacteria
  Bacterial resistance: Ampicillin, 100 μg/mL
  Growth temperature: 30°C
  Growth strain: NEB Stable
  Copy number: High Copy
Gene/Insert
  Gene/Insert name: DLD (alt name: Dihydrolipoamide Dehydrogenase)
  Species: H. sapiens (human)
  Mutation: S456A
  GenBank ID: NG_008045.1
  Entrez Gene: DLD (a.k.a. DLDD, DLDH, E3, GCSL, LAD, OGDC-E3, PHE3)
  Promoter: CMV
  Tag / fusion protein: TAP (C terminal on insert)
  Cloning method: Gateway Cloning
  Sequencing primers: 5′ CMV_F, mutation confirmation (CTCTTGGTTTGCATTGGCCG); 3′ IRES_R
Resource information
  A portion of this plasmid was derived from a plasmid made by: The plasmid was originally developed by authors of the paper PMID: 26186194.
Terms and licenses: Academic/Nonprofit Terms; Industry Terms: Not Available to Industry
Depositor comments: Mutation (first described in PMID: 17404228) was created using the method described in PMID: 17446874. Two outer (F: CTCTTGGTTTGCATTGGCCG, IRES_R: CCTCACATTGCCAAAAGACG) and two mutation-site primers were used. The mutated PCR product and the backbone vector were digested using EcoRI, gel purified and ligated. Note that the mutation is numbered in accordance with the original publication (PMID: 17404228), which lacked the mitochondrial targeting signal (residues 1-35). In this full-length protein, it is found at position 491.
How to cite: pPHAGE_DLD-S456A-C-TAP was a gift from Mohan Babu (Addgene plasmid # 83479 ; http://n2t.net/addgene:83479 ; RRID:Addgene_83479)
