>Addgene plasmid #83479 | pPHAGE_DLD-S456A-C-TAP | depositor partial sequence | sequence record 159232 | CTCTTGGTTTGCATTGGCCG
ATTGAACTAGATCCCAGAGGTAGAATTCCAGTCAATACCAGATTTCAAACTAAAATTCCAAATATCTATG
CCATTGGTGATGTAGTTGCTGGTCCAATGCTGGCTCACAAAGCAGAGGATGAAGGCATTATCTGTGTTGA
AGGAATGGCTGGTGGTGCTGTGCACATTGACTACAATTGTGTGCCATCAGTGATTTACACACACCCTGAA
GTTGCTTGGGTTGGCAAATCAGAAGAGCAGTTGAAAGAAGAGGGTATTGAGTACAAAGTTGGGAAATTCC
CATTTGCTGCTAACAGCAGAGCTAAGACAAATGCTGACACAGATGGCATGGTGAAGATCCTTGGGCAGAA
ATCGACAGACAGAGTACTGGGAGCACATATTCTTGGACCAGGTGCTGGAGAAATGGTAAATGAAGCTGCT
CTTGCTTTGGAATATGGAGCATCCTGTGAAGATATAGCTAGAGTCTGTCATGCACATCCGACCTTAGCTG
AAGCTTTTAGAGAAGCAAATCTTGCTGCGTCATTTGGCAAATCAATCAACTTTTGCCCAACTTTCTTGTA
CAAAGTGGTTGATCTAGAGGGCCCGCGGTTCGAACTCGAGGACTACAAGGACGACGATGACAAGTCGGCC
GCTGGAGGATACCCCTACGACGTGCCCGACTACGCCTAGAATTCCGCCCCCCCCCCCTAACGTTACTGGC
CGAAGCCGCTTGGAATAAGGCCGGTGTGCGTTTGTCTATATGTTATTTTCCACCATATTGCCGTCTTTTG
GCAATGTGAGGGCCCGGAAACCTGGCCCTGTCTTCTTGACGAGCATTCCTAGGGGTCTTTCCCCTCTCGC
CAAAGGAATGCAAGGTCTGTTGAATGTCGTGAAGGAAGCAGTTCCTCTGGAAGCTTCTTGA
