>Addgene plasmid #83479 | pPHAGE_DLD-S456A-C-TAP | depositor partial sequence | sequence record 159233 | IRES_R
GCAGATGTGACAGCAGTTGAATTTTTAGGTCATGTAGGTGGAGTTGGAATTGATATGGAGATATCTAAAA
ACTTTCAACGCATCCTTCAAAAACAGGGGTTTAAATTTAAATTGAATACAAAGGTTACTGGTGCTACCAA
GAAGTCAGATGGAAAAATTGATGTTTCTATTGAAGCTGCTTCTGGTGGTAAAGCTGAAGTTATCACTTGT
GATGTACTCTTGGTTTGCATTGGCCGACGACCCTTTACTAAGAATTTGGGACTAGAAGAGCTGGGAATTG
AACTAGATCCCAGAGGTAGAATTCCAGTCAATACCAGATTTCAAACTAAAATTCCAAATATCTATGCCAT
TGGTGATGTAGTTGCTGGTCCAATGCTGGCTCACAAAGCAGAGGATGAAGGCATTATCTGTGTTGAAGGA
ATGGCTGGTGGTGCTGTGCACATTGACTACAATTGTGTGCCATCAGTGATTTACACACACCCTGAAGTTG
CTTGGGTTGGCAAATCAGAAGAGCAGTTGAAAGAAGAGGGTATTGAGTACAAAGTTGGGAAATTCCCATT
TGCTGCTAACAGCAGAGCTAAGACAAATGCTGACACAGATGGCATGGTGAAGATCCTTGGGCAGAAATCG
ACAGACAGAGTACTGGGAGCACATATTCTTGGACCAGGTGCTGGAGAAATGGTAAATGAAGCTGCTCTTG
CTTTGGAATATGGAGCATCCTGTGAAGATATAGCTAGAGTCTGTCATGCACATCCGACCTTAGCTGAAGC
TTTTAGAGAAGCAAATCTTGCTGCGTCATTTGGCAAATCAATCAACTTTTGCCCAACTTTCTTGTACAAA
GTGGTTGATCTAGAGGGCCCGCGGTTCGAACTCGAGGACTACAAGGACGACGATGACAAGTCGGCCGCTG
GAGGATACCCCTACGACGTGCCCGACTACGCCTAGAATTCCGCCCCCCCCCCCTAACGTTACTGGCCGAA
GCCGCTTGGAATAAGGCCGGTGTGCGTT
