>Addgene plasmid #83479 | pPHAGE_DLD-S456A-C-TAP | addgene partial sequence | sequence record 165682 | CMV-F 5'-CGCAAATGGGCGGTAGGCGTG-3'
CTATATAAGCAGAGCTCGTTTAGTGAACCGTCAGATCGCCTGGAGACGCCATCCACGCTGTTTTGACCTC
CATAGAAGACACCGGCGGCCGCAGATCTCTCGAGGTTGATCTAATACGACTCACTATAGGGAGACCCAAG
CTGGCTAGTTAAGCTATCAACAAGTTTGTACAAAAAAGTTGGCATGCAGAGCTGGAGTCGTGTGTACTGC
TCCTTGGCCAAGAGAGGCCATTTCAATCGAATATCTCATGGCCTACAGGGACTTTCTGCAGTGCCTCTGA
GAACTTACGCAGATCAGCCGATTGATGCTGATGTAACAGTTATAGGTTCTGGTCCTGGAGGATATGTTGC
TGCTATTAAAGCTGCCCAGTTAGGCTTCAAGACAGTCTGCATTGAGAAAAATGAAACACTTGGTGGAACA
TGCTTGAATGTTGGTTGTATTCCTTCTAAGGCTTTATTGAACAACTCTCATTATTACCATATGGCCCATG
GAAAAGATTTTGCATCTAGAGGAATTGAAATGTCCGAAGTTCGCTTGAATTTAGACAAGATGATGGAGCA
GAAGAGTACTGCAGTAAAAGCTTTAACAGGTGGAATTGCCCACTTATTCAAACAGAATAAGGTTGTTCAT
GTCAATGGATATGGAAAGATAACTGGCAAAAATCAAGTCACTGCTACGAAAGCTGATGGCGGCACTCAGG
TTATTGATACAAAGAACATTCTTATAGCCACGGGTTCAGAAGTTACTCCTTTTCCTGGAATCACGATAGA
TGAAGATACAATAGTGTCATCTACAGGTGCTTTATCTTTAAAAAAAGTTCCAGAAAAGATGGTTGTTATT
GGTGCAGGAGTAATAGGTGTAGAATTGGGTTCAGTTTGGCAAAGACTTGGTGCAGATGTGACAGCAGTTG
AATTTTTAGGTCATGTAGGTGGAGTTGGAATTGATATGGAGATATCTAAAAACTTTCAACGCATCCTTCA
AAAACAGGGGTTTAAATTTAAATTGAATACAAAGGTTACTGGTGCTACCAAGAAGTCAGATGGAAAA
