>Addgene plasmid #83479 | pPHAGE_DLD-S456A-C-TAP | addgene partial sequence | sequence record 165685 | pCDH-rev 5'-GCATTCCTTTGGCGAGAG-3'
GCTCGTCAAGAAGACAGGGCCAGGTTTCCGGGCCCTCACATTGCCAAAAGACGGCAATATGGTGGAAAAT
AACATATAGACAAACGCACACCGGCCTTATTCCAAGCGGCTTCGGCCAGTAACGTTAGGGGGGGGGGGCG
GAATTCTAGGCGTAGTCGGGCACGTCGTAGGGGTATCCTCCAGCGGCCGACTTGTCATCGTCGTCCTTGT
AGTCCTCGAGTTCGAACCGCGGGCCCTCTAGATCAACCACTTTGTACAAGAAAGTTGGGCAAAAGTTGAT
TGATTTGCCAAATGACGCAGCAAGATTTGCTTCTCTAAAAGCTTCAGCTAAGGTCGGATGTGCATGACAG
ACTCTAGCTATATCTTCACAGGATGCTCCATATTCCAAAGCAAGAGCAGCTTCATTTACCATTTCTCCAG
CACCTGGTCCAAGAATATGTGCTCCCAGTACTCTGTCTGTCGATTTCTGCCCAAGGATCTTCACCATGCC
ATCTGTGTCAGCATTTGTCTTAGCTCTGCTGTTAGCAGCAAATGGGAATTTCCCAACTTTGTACTCAATA
CCCTCTTCTTTCAACTGCTCTTCTGATTTGCCAACCCAAGCAACTTCAGGGTGTGTGTAAATCACTGATG
GCACACAATTGTA
